Addgene plasmid #233885: pET-His-E1GFP
Purpose: Bacterial Expression of recombinant His-tagged E1GFP
Depositing lab: Francesco Cardarelli. Depositing organization: Scuola Normale Superiore di Pisa, including National Enterprise for nanoScience and nanoTechnology (NEST). Publication: Measuring pH in insulin secretory granules by phasor-based fluorescence lifetime imaging of a genetically encoded sensor. De Lorenzi V, Ghignoli S, Bernardi M, Matteoli G, Ferri G, Storti B, Bizzarri R, Cardarelli F. Commun Biol. 2025 Feb 25;8(1):304. doi: 10.1038/s42003-025-07758-w. PubMed 40000885.
Backbone
  Vector backbone: pET28c(+)
  Vector type: Bacterial Expression
Growth in bacteria
  Bacterial resistance: Kanamycin, 50 μg/mL
  Growth temperature: 37°C
  Growth strain: DH5alpha
  Copy number: High Copy
Gene/Insert
  Gene/Insert name: E1GFP
  Mutation: T65S and T203Y compared to EGFP
  Promoter: T7 promoter
  Tag / fusion protein: His (N terminal on backbone)
  Cloning method: Restriction Enzyme; 5′ cloning site NdeI (unknown if destroyed); 3′ cloning site BamHI (unknown if destroyed)
  Sequencing primers: 5′ T7 Fwd; 3′ T7term
Terms and licenses: Academic/Nonprofit Terms; Industry Terms: Not Available to Industry
Depositor comments: Please visit https://doi.org/10.21203/rs.3.rs-4968583/v1 for preprint.
How to cite: pET-His-E1GFP was a gift from Francesco Cardarelli (Addgene plasmid # 233885 ; http://n2t.net/addgene:233885 ; RRID:Addgene_233885)
