[The description below was written by a language model from this plasmid's Addgene catalogue record and pLannotate feature annotations shown in this document.]
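Description:
pET-His-E1GFP is a bacterial expression plasmid built on the pET28c(+) backbone for producing recombinant, His-tagged E1GFP in E. coli. It is about 6.1 kb in the sequenced record and carries a kanamycin resistance gene (aminoglycoside phosphotransferase) for selection, a ColE1/pMB1-type origin of replication with the adjacent rop gene and bom region inherited from pBR322, and an f1 phage origin. The catalogue lists it as high copy, although rop normally moderates copy number in pET-type vectors. Short fragments annotated as tetracycline resistance sequence and a partial AmpR promoter are backbone remnants rather than functional markers.

The insert, cloned between NdeI and BamHI, is E1GFP, a GFP variant described as differing from EGFP by the T65S and T203Y substitutions; the annotation software accordingly recognises it as an EGFP-like coding sequence. Expression is driven by a T7 promoter followed by a lac operator and the T7 gene 10 ribosome binding site, and ends at the T7 terminator. The plasmid also encodes the lac repressor (lacI) from its own promoter, so transcription is held off until induction with IPTG in a host that supplies T7 RNA polymerase. The backbone provides an N-terminal His tag followed by a thrombin cleavage site, allowing metal-affinity purification and optional tag removal. A downstream His-tag fragment from the backbone is also annotated, but the record does not indicate whether it is translated. The associated publication concerns fluorescence-lifetime measurement of pH in insulin secretory granules with a genetically encoded sensor, which suggests the purified protein serves for in vitro characterisation or calibration, though the record does not state this explicitly.
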