Features (pLannotate 1.2.2; 22 found; start..end, strand, type, name):
     26..73      -  terminator     T7 terminator: transcription terminator for bacteriophage T7 RNA polymerase
     81..130     -  CDS            SET1 (fragment): solubility-enhancement tag derived from T7 phage gene 10B
    140..157     -  CDS            9xHis (fragment): 9xHis affinity tag
    202..220     -  CDS            capTEV™ (fragment): composite tag for in vivo biotinylation, TEV protease cleavage, and 6xHis tagging
    220..938     -  CDS            EGFP (fragment): the original enhanced GFP (Yang et al., 1996) mammalian codon-optimized
    942..959     -  CDS            thrombin site: thrombin recognition and cleavage site
    970..986     -  CDS            capTEV™ (fragment): composite tag for in vivo biotinylation, TEV protease cleavage, and 6xHis tagging
   1005..1027    -  RBS            RBS: efficient ribosome binding site from bacteriophage T7 gene 10 (Olins and Rangwala, 1989)
   1042..1066    -  protein_bind   lac operator: The lac repressor binds to the lac operator to inhibit transcription in E. coli. This inhibition can be relieved by adding lactose or isopropyl-β-D-thiogalactopyranoside (IPTG). lac repressor encoded by lacI
   1067..1085    -  promoter       T7 promoter: promoter for bacteriophage T7 RNA polymerase
   1107..1386    +  CDS            TcR (fragment): tetracycline efflux protein; tet; confers resistance to tetracycline
   1394..1471    +  promoter       lacI promoter: lacI
   1472..2554    +  CDS            lacI: lac repressor; lacI; The lac repressor binds to the lac operator to inhibit transcription in E. coli. This inhibition can be relieved by adding lactose or isopropyl-β-D-thiogalactopyranoside (IPTG).
   2567..2588    +  protein_bind   CAP binding site: CAP binding activates transcription in the presence of cAMP. E. coli catabolite activator protein
   2603..2894    +  CDS            TcR (fragment): tetracycline efflux protein; tet; confers resistance to tetracycline
   2966..3346    -  CDS            YPB1_ECOLX: Protein predicted: Swiss-Prot protein existence level 4. From Escherichia coli.
   3363..3554    +  CDS            rop: Rop protein, which maintains plasmids at low copy number; rop
   3656..3795    +  misc_feature   bom: basis of mobility region from pBR322
   3981..4569    -  rep_origin     ori: high-copy-number ColE1/pMB1/pBR322/pUC origin of replication
   4691..5506    +  CDS            KanR: aminoglycoside phosphotransferase; aph(3')-Ia; confers resistance to kanamycin in bacteria or G418 (Geneticin®) in eukaryotes
   5515..5572    -  promoter       AmpR promoter (fragment): bla
   5625..6053    -  rep_origin     f1 ori (sequence partly withheld): f1 bacteriophage origin of replication; arrow indicates direction of (+) strand synthesis
>Addgene plasmid #233885 | pET-His-E1GFP | addgene full sequence | sequence record 468197 | Addgene NGS Result
ATCCGGATATAGTTCCTCCTTTCAGCAAAAAACCCCTCAAGACCCGTTTAGAGGCCCCAAGGGGTTATGC
TAGTTATTGCTCAGCGGTGGCAGCAGCCAACTCAGCTTCCTTTCGGGCTTTGTTAGCAGCCGGATCTCAG
TGGTGGTGGTGGTGGTGCTCGAGTGCGGCCGCAAGCTTGTCGACGGAGCTCGAATTCGGATCCCTGAAAA
TAAAGATTCTACTTGTACAGCTCGTCCATGCCGAGAGTGATCCCGGCGGCGGTCACGAACTCCAGCAGGA
CCATGTGATCGCGCTTCTCGTTGGGGTCTTTGCTCAGGGCGGACTGGTAGCTCAGGTAGTGGTTGTCGGG
CAGCAGCACGGGGCCGTCGCCGATGGGGGTGTTCTGCTGGTAGTGGTCGGCGAGCTGCACGCTGCCGTCC
TCGATGTTGTGGCGGATCTTGAAGTTCACCTTGATGCCGTTCTTCTGCTTGTCGGCCATGATATAGACGT
TGTGGCTGTTGTAGTTGTACTCCAGCTTGTGCCCCAGGATGTTGCCGTCCTCCTTGAAGTCGATGCCCTT
CAGCTCGATGCGGTTCACCAGGGTGTCGCCCTCGAACTTCACCTCGGCGCGGGTCTTGTAGTTGCCGTCG
TCCTTGAAGAAGATGGTGCGCTCCTGGACGTAGCCTTCGGGCATGGCGGACTTGAAGAAGTCGTGCTGCT
TCATGTGGTCGGGGTAGCGGCTGAAGCACTGCACGCCGTAGCTCAGGGTGGTCACGAGGGTGGGCCAGGG
CACGGGCAGCTTGCCGGTGGTGCAGATGAACTTCAGGGTCAGCTTGCCGTAGGTGGCATCGCCCTCGCCC
TCGCCGGACACGCTGAACTTGTGGCCGTTTACGTCGCCGTCCAGCTCGACCAGGATGGGCACCACCCCGG
TGAACAGCTCCTCGCCCTTGCTCACCATATGGCTGCCGCGCGGCACCAGGCCGCTGCTGTGATGATGATG
ATGATGGCTGCTGCCCATGGTATATCTCCTTCTTAAAGTTAAACAAAATTATTTCTAGAGGGGAATTGTT
ATCCGCTCACAATTCCCCTATAGTGAGTCGTATTAATTTCGCGGGATCGAGATCTCGATCCTCTACGCCG
GACGCATCGTGGCCGGCATCACCGGCGCCACAGGTGCGGTTGCTGGCGCCTATATCGCCGACATCACCGA
TGGGGAAGATCGGGCTCGCCACTTCGGGCTCATGAGCGCTTGTTTCGGCGTGGGTATGGTGGCAGGCCCC
GTGGCCGGGGGACTGTTGGGCGCCATCTCCTTGCATGCACCATTCCTTGCGGCGGCGGTGCTCAACGGCC
TCAACCTACTACTGGGCTGCTTCCTAATGCAGGAGTCGCATAAGGGAGAGCGTCGAGATCCCGGACACCA
TCGAATGGCGCAAAACCTTTCGCGGTATGGCATGATAGCGCCCGGAAGAGAGTCAATTCAGGGTGGTGAA
TGTGAAACCAGTAACGTTATACGATGTCGCAGAGTATGCCGGTGTCTCTTATCAGACCGTTTCCCGCGTG
GTGAACCAGGCCAGCCACGTTTCTGCGAAAACGCGGGAAAAAGTGGAAGCGGCGATGGCGGAGCTGAATT
ACATTCCCAACCGCGTGGCACAACAACTGGCGGGCAAACAGTCGTTGCTGATTGGCGTTGCCACCTCCAG
TCTGGCCCTGCACGCGCCGTCGCAAATTGTCGCGGCGATTAAATCTCGCGCCGATCAACTGGGTGCCAGC
GTGGTGGTGTCGATGGTAGAACGAAGCGGCGTCGAAGCCTGTAAAGCGGCGGTGCACAATCTTCTCGCGC
AACGCGTCAGTGGGCTGATCATTAACTATCCGCTGGATGACCAGGATGCCATTGCTGTGGAAGCTGCCTG
CACTAATGTTCCGGCGTTATTTCTTGATGTCTCTGACCAGACACCCATCAACAGTATTATTTTCTCCCAT
GAAGACGGTACGCGACTGGGCGTGGAGCATCTGGTCGCATTGGGTCACCAGCAAATCGCGCTGTTAGCGG
GCCCATTAAGTTCTGTCTCGGCGCGTCTGCGTCTGGCTGGCTGGCATAAATATCTCACTCGCAATCAAAT
TCAGCCGATAGCGGAACGGGAAGGCGACTGGAGTGCCATGTCCGGTTTTCAACAAACCATGCAAATGCTG
AATGAGGGCATCGTTCCCACTGCGATGCTGGTTGCCAACGATCAGATGGCGCTGGGCGCAATGCGCGCCA
TTACCGAGTCCGGGCTGCGCGTTGGTGCGGATATCTCGGTAGTGGGATACGACGATACCGAAGACAGCTC
ATGTTATATCCCGCCGTTAACCACCATCAAACAGGATTTTCGCCTGCTGGGGCAAACCAGCGTGGACCGC
TTGCTGCAACTCTCTCAGGGCCAGGCGGTGAAGGGCAATCAGCTGTTGCCCGTCTCACTGGTGAAAAGAA
AAACCACCCTGGCGCCCAATACGCAAACCGCCTCTCCCCGCGCGTTGGCCGATTCATTAATGCAGCTGGC
ACGACAGGTTTCCCGACTGGAAAGCGGGCAGTGAGCGCAACGCAATTAATGTAAGTTAGCTCACTCATTA
GGCACCGGGATCTCGACCGATGCCCTTGAGAGCCTTCAACCCAGTCAGCTCCTTCCGGTGGGCGCGGGGC
ATGACTATCGTCGCCGCACTTATGACTGTCTTCTTTATCATGCAACTCGTAGGACAGGTGCCGGCAGCGC
TCTGGGTCATTTTCGGCGAGGACCGCTTTCGCTGGAGCGCGACGATGATCGGCCTGTCGCTTGCGGTATT
CGGAATCTTGCACGCCCTCGCTCAAGCCTTCGTCACTGGTCCCGCCACCAAACGTTTCGGCGAGAAGCAG
GCCATTATCGCCGGCATGGCGGCCCCACGGGTGCGCATGATCGTGCTCCTGTCGTTGAGGACCCGGCTAG
GCTGGCGGGGTTGCCTTACTGGTTAGCAGAATGAATCACCGATACGCGAGCGAACGTGAAGCGACTGCTG
CTGCAAAACGTCTGCGACCTGAGCAACAACATGAATGGTCTTCGGTTTCCGTGTTTCGTAAAGTCTGGAA
ACGCGGAAGTCAGCGCCCTGCACCATTATGTTCCGGATCTGCATCGCAGGATGCTGCTGGCTACCCTGTG
GAACACCTACATCTGTATTAACGAAGCGCTGGCATTGACCCTGAGTGATTTTTCTCTGGTCCCGCCGCAT
CCATACCGCCAGTTGTTTACCCTCACAACGTTCCAGTAACCGGGCATGTTCATCATCAGTAACCCGTATC
GTGAGCATCCTCTCTCGTTTCATCGGTATCATTACCCCCATGAACAGAAATCCCCCTTACACGGAGGCAT
CAGTGACCAAACAGGAAAAAACCGCCCTTAACATGGCCCGCTTTATCAGAAGCCAGACATTAACGCTTCT
GGAGAAACTCAACGAGCTGGACGCGGATGAACAGGCAGACATCTGTGAATCGCTTCACGACCACGCTGAT
GAGCTTTACCGCAGCTGCCTCGCGCGTTTCGGTGATGACGGTGAAAACCTCTGACACATGCAGCTCCCGG
AGACGGTCACAGCTTGTCTGTAAGCGGATGCCGGGAGCAGACAAGCCCGTCAGGGCGCGTCAGCGGGTGT
TGGCGGGTGTCGGGGCGCAGCCATGACCCAGTCACGTAGCGATAGCGGAGTGTATACTGGCTTAACTATG
CGGCATCAGAGCAGATTGTACTGAGAGTGCACCATTGCGGTGTGAAATACCGCACAGATGCGTAAGGAGA
AAATACCGCATCAGGCGCTCTTCCGCTTCCTCGCTCACTGACTCGCTGCGCTCGGTCGTTCGGCTGCGGC
GAGCGGTATCAGCTCACTCAAAGGCGGTAATACGGTTATCCACAGAATCAGGGGATAACGCAGGAAAGAA
CATGTGAGCAAAAGGCCAGCAAAAGGCCAGGAACCGTAAAAAGGCCGCGTTGCTGGCGTTTTTCCATAGG
CTCCGCCCCCCTGACGAGCATCACAAAAATCGACGCTCAAGTCAGAGGTGGCGAAACCCGACAGGACTAT
AAAGATACCAGGCGTTTCCCCCTGGAAGCTCCCTCGTGCGCTCTCCTGTTCCGACCCTGCCGCTTACCGG
ATACCTGTCCGCCTTTCTCCCTTCGGGAAGCGTGGCGCTTTCTCATAGCTCACGCTGTAGGTATCTCAGT
TCGGTGTAGGTCGTTCGCTCCAAGCTGGGCTGTGTGCACGAACCCCCCGTTCAGCCCGACCGCTGCGCCT
TATCCGGTAACTATCGTCTTGAGTCCAACCCGGTAAGACACGACTTATCGCCACTGGCAGCAGCCACTGG
TAACAGGATTAGCAGAGCGAGGTATGTAGGCGGTGCTACAGAGTTCTTGAAGTGGTGGCCTAACTACGGC
TACACTAGAAGGACAGTATTTGGTATCTGCGCTCTGCTGAAGCCAGTTACCTTCGGAAAAAGAGTTGGTA
GCTCTTGATCCGGCAAACAAACCACCGCTGGTAGCGGTGGTTTTTTTGTTTGCAAGCAGCAGATTACGCG
CAGAAAAAAAGGATCTCAAGAAGATCCTTTGATCTTTTCTACGGGGTCTGACGCTCAGTGGAACGAAAAC
TCACGTTAAGGGATTTTGGTCATGAACAATAAAACTGTCTGCTTACATAAACAGTAATACAAGGGGTGTT
ATGAGCCATATTCAACGGGAAACGTCTTGCTCTAGGCCGCGATTAAATTCCAACATGGATGCTGATTTAT
ATGGGTATAAATGGGCTCGCGATAATGTCGGGCAATCAGGTGCGACAATCTATCGATTGTATGGGAAGCC
CGATGCGCCAGAGTTGTTTCTGAAACATGGCAAAGGTAGCGTTGCCAATGATGTTACAGATGAGATGGTC
AGACTAAACTGGCTGACGGAATTTATGCCTCTTCCGACCATCAAGCATTTTATCCGTACTCCTGATGATG
CATGGTTACTCACCACTGCGATCCCCGGGAAAACAGCATTCCAGGTATTAGAAGAATATCCTGATTCAGG
TGAAAATATTGTTGATGCGCTGGCAGTGTTCCTGCGCCGGTTGCATTCGATTCCTGTTTGTAATTGTCCT
TTTAACAGCGATCGCGTATTTCGTCTCGCTCAGGCGCAATCACGAATGAATAACGGTTTGGTTGATGCGA
GTGATTTTGATGACGAGCGTAATGGCTGGCCTGTTGAACAAGTCTGGAAAGAAATGCATAAACTTTTGCC
ATTCTCACCGGATTCAGTCGTCACTCATGGTGATTTCTCACTTGATAACCTTATTTTTGACGAGGGGAAA
TTAATAGGTTGTATTGATGTTGGACGAGTCGGAATCGCAGACCGATACCAGGATCTTGCCATCCTATGGA
ACTGCCTCGGTGAGTTTTCTCCTTCATTACAGAAACGGCTTTTTCAAAAATATGGTATTGATAATCCTGA
TATGAATAAATTGCAGTTTCATTTGATGCTCGATGAGTTTTTCTAAGAATTAATTCATGAGCGGATACAT
ATTTGAATGTATTTAGAAAAATAAACAAATAGGGGTTCCGCGCACATTTCCCCGAAAAGTGCCACCTAAA
TTGTAAGCGTTAATATTTTGTTAAAATTCGCGTTAAATTTTTGTTAAATCAGCTCATTTTTTAACCAATA
GGCCGAAATCGGCAAAATCCCTTATAAATCAAAAGAATAGACCGAGATAGGGT
[37 nt withheld, positions 5724-5760]
AAAGAACGTGGACTCCAACGTCAAAGG
[49 nt withheld, positions 5788-5836]
T
[91 nt withheld, positions 5838-5928]
G
[124 nt withheld, positions 5930-6053]
CCCATTCGCCA
