>Addgene plasmid #233885 | pET-His-E1GFP | depositor partial sequence | sequence record 460019 | T7term (reverse complement) - cover the terminal part of the insert (stop codon included)
GACCCTGAAGTTCATCTGCACCACCGGCAAGCTGCCCGTGCCCTGGCCCACCCTCGTGACCACCCTGAGC
TACGGCGTGCAGTGCTTCAGCCGCTACCCCGACCACATGAAGCAGCACGACTTCTTCAAGTCCGCCATGC
CCGAAGGCTACGTCCAGGAGCGCACCATCTTCTTCAAGGACGACGGCAACTACAAGACCCGCGCCGAGGT
GAAGTTCGAGGGCGACACCCTGGTGAACCGCATCGAGCTGAAGGGCATCGACTTCAAGGAGGACGGCAAC
ATCCTGGGGCACAAGCTGGAGTACAACTACAACAGCCACAACGTCTATATCATGGCCGACAAGCAGAAGA
ACGGCATCAAGGTGAACTTCAAGATCCGCCACAACATCGAGGACGGCAGCGTGCAGCTCGCCGACCACTA
CCAGCAGAACACCCCCATCGGCGACGGCCCCGTGCTGCTGCCCGACAACCACTACCTGAGCTACCAGTCC
GCCCTGAGCAAAGACCCCAACGAGAAGCGCGATCACATGGTCCTGCTGGAGTTCGTGACCGCCGCCGGGA
TCACTCTCGGCATGGACGAGCTGTACAAGTAGAATCTTTATTTTCAGGGATCCGAATTCGAGCTCCGTCG
ACAAGCTTGCGGCCGCACTCGAGCACCACCACCACCACNACTGAGANNNCGGCTGCTAACAAAGCCCGNA
ANNNAGNN
