>Addgene plasmid #233885 | pET-His-E1GFP | depositor partial sequence | sequence record 460020 | GFPrev (reverse complement) - the primer anneals within the GFP and cover till the first ATG codon
CNNNNAAAGGNTTTGCNNCATTCGATGNNNNCCGGGATCNCGACGCNNNCCCTTATGCGACTCCTGCATT
AGGAAGCAGCCCAGTAGTAGGTTGAGGCCGTTGAGCACCGCCGCCGCAAGGAATGGTGCATGCAAGGAGA
TGGCGCCCAACAGTCCCCCGGCCACGGGGCCTGCCACCATACCCACGCCGAAACAAGCGCTCATGAGCCC
GAAGTGGCGAGCCCGATCTTCCCCATCGGTGATGTCGGCGATATAGGCGCCAGCAACCGCACCTGTGGCG
CCGGTGATGCCGGCCACGATGCGTCCGGCGTAGAGGATCGAGATCTCGATCCCGCGAAATTAATACGACT
CACTATAGGGGAATTGTGAGCGGATAACAATTCCCCTCTAGAAATAATTTTGTTTAACTTTAAGAAGGAG
ATATACCATGGGCAGCAGCCATCATCATCATCATCACAGCAGCGGCCTGGTGCCGCGCGGCAGCCATATG
GTGAGCAAGGGCGAGGAGCTGTTCACCGGGGTGGTGCCCATCCTGGTCGAGCTGGACGGCGACGTAAACG
GCCACAAGTTCAGCGTGTCCGGCGAGGGCGAGGGCGATGCCACCTACGGCAAGCTGACCCTGAAGTTCAT
CTGCACCACCGGCAAGCTGCCCGTGCCCTGGCCCACCCTCGTGACCACCCTGAGCTACGGCGTGCAGTGC
TTCAGCCGCTACCCCGACCACATGAAGCAGCACGACTTCTTCAAGTCCGCCATGCCCGAAGGCTACGTCC
AGGAGCGCACCATCTTCTTCAAGGACGACGGCAACTACAAGACCCGCGCCGAGGTGAAGTTCGAGGGCGA
CACCCTGGTGAACCGCATCGAGCTGAAGGGCATCGACTTCAAGGAGGACGGCAACATCCTGGGGCACAAG
CTGGAGTACAACTACAACAGCCACAACGTCTATATCATGGCCGACAAGCAGAAGAACGGCATCAAGGTGA
ACTTCAAGATCCGCCACAACATCGAGGACGGCAGCGTGCAGCTCGCCGACCACTACCAGCAGAACACCCC
CATCGGCGACGGCCCCGTGCTGCTGCCCGACAACCACTACCTGAGCTACCAGTCCGCCCTGAGCAAAGAC
CCCAACGAGAAGCGCGATCACATG
